>Addgene plasmid #144747 | TFORF3271 | addgene full sequence | sequence record 404350 | Addgene NGS Result
TTAATGTAGTCTTATGCAATACTCTTGTAGTCTTGCAACATGGTAACGATGAGTTAGCAACATGCCTTAC
AAGGAGAGAAAAAGCACCGTGCATGCCGATTGGTGGAAGTAAGGTGGTACGATCGTGCCTTATTAGGAAG
GCAACAGACGGGTCTGACATGGATTGGACGAACCACTGAATTGCCGCATTGCAGAGATATTGTATTTAAG
TGCCTAGCTCGATACATAAACGGGTCTCTCTGGTTAGACCAGATCTGAGCCTGGGAGCTCTCTGGCTAAC
TAGGGAACCCACTGCTTAAGCCTCAATAAAGCTTGCCTTGAGTGCTTCAAGTAGTGTGTGCCCGTCTGTT
GTGTGACTCTGGTAACTAGAGATCCCTCAGACCCTTTTAGTCAGTGTGGAAAATCTCTAGCAGTGGCGCC
CGAACAGGGACTTGAAAGCGAAAGGGAAACCAGAGGAGCTCTCTCGACGCAGGACTCGGCTTGCTGAAGC
GCGCACGGCAAGAGGCGAGGGGCGGCGACTGGTGAGTACGCCAAAAATTTTGACTAGCGGAGGCTAGAAG
GAGAGAGATGGGTGCGAGAGCGTCAGTATTAAGCGGGGGAGAATTAGATCGCGATGGGAAAAAATTCGGT
TAAGGCCAGGGGGAAAGAAAAAATATAAATTAAAACATATAGTATGGGCAAGCAGGGAGCTAGAACGATT
CGCAGTTAATCCTGGCCTGTTAGAAACATCAGAAGGCTGTAGACAAATACTGGGACAGCTACAACCATCC
CTTCAGACAGGATCAGAAGAACTTAGATCATTATATAATACAGTAGCAACCCTCTATTGTGTGCATCAAA
GGATAGAGATAAAAGACACCAAGGAAGCTTTAGACAAGATAGAGGAAGAGCAAAACAAAAGTAAGACCAC
CGCACAGCAAGCGGCCGCTGATCTTCAGACCTGGAGGAGGAGATATGAGGGACAATTGGAGAAGTGAATT
ATATAAATATAAAGTAGTAAAAATTGAACCATTAGGAGTAGCACCCACCAAGGCAAAGAGAAGAGTGGTG
CAGAGAGAAAAAAGAGCAGTGGGAATAGGAGCTTTGTTCCTTGGGTTCTTGGGAGCAGCAGGAAGCACTA
TGGGCGCAGCGTCAATGACGCTGACGGTACAGGCCAGACAATTATTGTCTGGTATAGTGCAGCAGCAGAA
CAATTTGCTGAGGGCTATTGAGGCGCAACAGCATCTGTTGCAACTCACAGTCTGGGGCATCAAGCAGCTC
CAGGCAAGAATCCTGGCTGTGGAAAGATACCTAAAGGATCAACAGCTCCTGGGGATTTGGGGTTGCTCTG
GAAAACTCATTTGCACCACTGCTGTGCCTTGGAATGCTAGTTGGAGTAATAAATCTCTGGAACAGATTTG
GAATCACACGACCTGGATGGAGTGGGACAGAGAAATTAACAATTACACAAGCTTAATACACTCCTTAATT
GAAGAATCGCAAAACCAGCAAGAAAAGAATGAACAAGAATTATTGGAATTAGATAAATGGGCAAGTTTGT
GGAATTGGTTTAACATAACAAATTGGCTGTGGTATATAAAATTATTCATAATGATAGTAGGAGGCTTGGT
AGGTTTAAGAATAGTTTTTGCTGTACTTTCTATAGTGAATAGAGTTAGGCAGGGATATTCACCATTATCG
TTTCAGACCCACCTCCCAACCCCGAGGGGACCCATGCATTGCATCTCAATTAGTCAGCAACCAGGTGTGG
AAAGTCCCCAGGCTCCCCAGCAGGCAGAAGTATGCAAAGCATGCGTCTCAATTAGTCAGCAACCATAGTC
CCGCCCCTAACTCCGCCCATCCCGCCCCTAACTCCGCCCAGTTCCGCCCATTCTCCGCCCCATGGCTGAC
TAATTTTTTTTATTTATGCAGAGGCCGAGGCCGCCTCGGCCTCTGAGCTATTCCAGAAGTAGTGAGGAGG
CTTTTTTGGAGGCCTAGGCTTTTGCAAAAAGCTTTCTAGAGGTACCACCGGAGCTTACCATGACCGAGTA
CAAGCCCACGGTGCGCCTCGCCACCCGCGACGACGTCCCCAGGGCCGTACGCACCCTCGCCGCCGCGTTC
GCCGACTACCCCGCCACGCGCCACACCGTCGATCCGGACCGCCACATCGAGCGGGTCACCGAGCTGCAAG
AACTCTTCCTCACGCGCGTCGGGCTCGACATCGGCAAGGTGTGGGTCGCGGACGACGGCGCCGCCGTGGC
GGTCTGGACCACGCCGGAGAGCGTCGAAGCGGGGGCGGTGTTCGCCGAGATCGGCCCGCGCATGGCCGAG
TTGAGCGGTTCCCGGCTGGCCGCGCAGCAACAGATGGAAGGCCTCCTGGCGCCGCACCGGCCCAAGGAGC
CCGCGTGGTTCCTGGCCACCGTCGGCGTCTCGCCCGACCACCAGGGCAAGGGTCTGGGCAGCGCCGTCGT
GCTCCCCGGAGTGGAGGCGGCCGAGCGCGCCGGGGTGCCCGCCTTCCTGGAGACCTCCGCGCCCCGCAAC
CTCCCCTTCTACGAGCGGCTCGGCTTCACCGTCACCGCCGACGTCGAGGTGCCCGAAGGACCGCGCACCT
GGTGCATGACCCGCAAGCCCGGTGCCAGTTAACGAATTCTAGATCTTGAGACAAATGGCAGTATTCATCC
ACAATTTTAAAAGAAAAGGGGGGATTGGGGGGTACAGTGCAGGGGAAAGAATAGTAGACATAATAGCAAC
AGACATACAAACTAAAGAATTACAAAAACAAATTACAAAAATTCAAAATTTTCGGGTTTATTACAGGGAC
AGCAGAGATCCACTTTGGCGCCGGCTCGAGGCCTGCAGGTGCAAAGATGGATAAAGTTTTAAACAGAGAG
GAATCTTTGCAGCTAATGGACCTTCTAGGTCTTGAAAGGAGTGGGAATTGGCTCCGGTGCCCGTCAGTGG
GCAGAGCGCACATCGCCCACAGTCCCCGAGAAGTTGGGGGGAGGGGTCGGCAATTGAACCGGTGCCTAGA
GAAGGTGGCGCGGGGTAAACTGGGAAAGTGATGTCGTGTACTGGCTCCGCCTTTTTCCCGAGGGTGGGGG
AGAACCGTATATAAGTGCAGTAGTCGCCGTGAACGTTCTTTTTCGCAACGGGTTTGCCGCCAGAACACAG
GTAAGTGCCGTGTGTGGTTCCCGCGGGCCTGGCCTCTTTACGGGTTATGGCCCTTGCGTGCCTTGAATTA
CTTCCACCTGGCTGCAGTACGTGATTCTTGATCCCGAGCTTCGGGTTGGAAGTGGGTGGGAGAGTTCGAG
GCCTTGCGCTTAAGGAGCCCCTTCGCCTCGTGCTTGAGTTGAGGCCTGGCCTGGGCGCTGGGGCCGCCGC
GTGCGAATCTGGTGGCACCTTCGCGCCTGTCTCGCTGCTTTCGATAAGTCTCTAGCCATTTAAAATTTTT
GATGACCTGCTGCGACGCTTTTTTTCTGGCAAGATAGTCTTGTAAATGCGGGCCAAGATCTGCACACTGG
TATTTCGGTTTTTGGGGCCGCGGGCGGCGACGGGGCCCGTGCGTCCCAGCGCACATGTTCGGCGAGGCGG
GGCCTGCGAGCGCGGCCACCGAGAATCGGACGGGGGTAGTCTCAAGCTGGCCGGCCTGCTCTGGTGCCTG
GCCTCGCGCCGCCGTGTATCGCCCCGCCCTGGGCGGCAAGGCTGGCCCGGTCGGCACCAGTTGCGTGAGC
GGAAAGATGGCCGCTTCCCGGCCCTGCTGCAGGGAGCTCAAAATGGAGGACGCGGCGCTCGGGAGAGCGG
GCGGGTGAGTCACCCACACAAAGGAAAAGGGCCTTTCCGTCCTCAGCCGTCGCTTCATGTGACTCCACGG
AGTACCGGGCGCCGTCCAGGCACCTCGATTAGTTCTCGAGCTTTTGGAGTACGTCGTCTTTAGGTTGGGG
GGAGGGGTTTTATGCGATGGAGTTTCCCCACACTGAGTGGGTGGAGACTGAAGTTAGGCCAGCTTGGCAC
TTGATGTAATTCTCCTTGGAATTTGCCCTTTTTGAGTTTGGATCTTGGTTCATTCTCAAGCCTCAGACAG
TGGTTCAAAGTTTTTTTCTTCCATTTCAGGTGTCGTGAGGCTAGCATCGATTGATCAACAAGTTTGTACA
AAAAAGTTGGCACCATGTTTGGGATTCAGGAGAATATTCCGCGCGGGGGGACGACCATGAAGGAGGAGCC
GCTGGGCAGCGGCATGAACCCGGTGCGCTCGTGGATGCACACGGCGGGCGTGGTGGACGCCAACACGGCC
GCCCAGAGCGGCGTGGGGCTGGCGCGGGCGCACTTCGAGAAGCAGCCGCCTTCCAACCTCCGGAAATCCA
ATTTCTTCCACTTCGTGCTGGCGCTCTACGATAGGCAGGGGCAGCCGGTGGAGATTGAAAGGACCGCTTT
TGTGGACTTTGTGGAGAAAGAGAAAGAGCCAAACAACGAGAAAACCAACAACGGCATCCACTATAAACTC
CAGTTATTGTACAGCAACGGAGTCAGAACAGAGCAAGATCTGTATGTTCGCCTCATAGATTCAATGACCA
AACAGGCCATCGTCTACGAGGGCCAGGACAAGAACCCGGAGATGTGCCGTGTGCTGCTGACCCACGAGAT
CATGTGCAGCCGGTGCTGTGACAAGAAAAGTTGTGGCAATAGAAACGAAACGCCCTCAGACCCTGTAATC
ATTGACAGATTCTTTCTAAAGTTTTTCCTCAAGTGCAATCAGAACTGTTTGAAGAATGCAGGCAACCCTC
GAGATATGCGGAGATTCCAGGTTGTTGTATCGACAACAGTCAACGTGGACGGCCACGTGCTGGCCGTGTC
AGACAACATGTTTGTGCACAACAATTCCAAACACGGGAGGCGGGCCCGCCGCCTAGACCCGTCAGAAGCC
ACTCCGTGCATCAAGGCCATCAGTCCCAGTGAAGGCTGGACCACGGGGGGTGCCACCGTCATCATAATTG
GCGACAACTTCTTTGACGGGCTGCAAGTTGTATTCGGAACTATGTTGGTGTGGAGCGAGCTGATAACTCC
CCATGCCATCCGAGTCCAGACCCCGCCGAGGCACATTCCTGGCGTCGTCGAAGTGACCCTCTCCTACAAA
TCCAAGCAGTTCTGCAAAGGTGCTCCTGGGCGCTTTGTCTACACCGCCCTTAATGAACCAACCATAGATT
ACGGCTTTCAGAGGTTGCAGAAAGTGATCCCAAGACATCCGGGTGATCCCGAAAGGTTACCCAAGGAGGT
GTTACTGAAGCGGGCGGCGGACCTGGTGGAAGCCTTATACGGAATGCCTCACAACAACCAGGAGATCATC
TTGAAGCGAGCGGCGGACATCGCCGAGGCGCTGTACAGCGTTCCCCGCAATCACAACCAGATCCCCACCC
TGGGCAACAACCCTGCACACACGGGCATGATGGGCGTCAACTCCTTCAGCAGCCAGCTAGCCGTCAACGT
GTCAGAGACGTCACAAGCCAACGACCAAGTCGGCTACAGTCGCAATACAAGCAGCGTGTCCCCGCGAGGC
TACGTCCCCAGCAGTACTCCCCAGCAGTCCAATTACAACACAGTCAGCACTAGCATGAATGGATATGGAA
GTGGCGCCATGGCCAGTCTAGGGGTCCCTGGCTCGCCTGGATTTCTTAATGGCTCCTCCGCTAACTCTCC
CTACGGCATGAAACAGAAGAGCGCCTTCGCGCCCGTGGTCCGGCCCCAAGCCTCTCCTCCTCCTTCCTGC
ACCAGCGCCAACGGGAATGGACTGCAAGCTATGTCTGGGCTGGTAGTCCCGCCAATGTTGCCAACTCTCT
TGTACAAAGTGGTTGATATCGGTAAGCCTATCCCTAACCCTCTCCTCGGTCTCGATTCTACGTAGTAATG
AACTAGTCCGTAACTTGAAAGTATTTCGATTTCTTGGCTTTATATATCTTGTGGAAAGGACGATGGACCG
GGGCACACATATATTGCACGCGTTAAGTCGACAATCAACCTCTGGATTACAAAATTTGTGAAAGATTGAC
TGGTATTCTTAACTATGTTGCTCCTTTTACGCTATGTGGATACGCTGCTTTAATGCCTTTGTATCATGCT
ATTGCTTCCCGTATGGCTTTCATTTTCTCCTCCTTGTATAAATCCTGGTTGCTGTCTCTTTATGAGGAGT
TGTGGCCCGTTGTCAGGCAACGTGGCGTGGTGTGCACTGTGTTTGCTGACGCAACCCCCACTGGTTGGGG
CATTGCCACCACCTGTCAGCTCCTTTCCGGGACTTTCGCTTTCCCCCTCCCTATTGCCACGGCGGAACTC
ATCGCCGCCTGCCTTGCCCGCTGCTGGACAGGGGCTCGGCTGTTGGGCACTGACAATTCCGTGGTGTTGT
CGGGGAAATCATCGTCCTTTCCTTGGCTGCTCGCCTGTGTTGCCACCTGGATTCTGCGCGGGACGTCCTT
CTGCTACGTCCCTTCGGCCCTCAATCCAGCGGACCTTCCTTCCCGCGGCCTGCTGCCGGCTCTGCGGCCT
CTTCCGCGTCTTCGCCTTCGCCCTCAGACGAGTCGGATCTCCCTTTGGGCCGCCTCCCCGCGTCGACTTT
AAGACCAATGACTTACAAGGCAGCTGTAGATCTTAGCCACTTTTTAAAAGAAAAGGGGGGACTGGAAGGG
CTAATTCACTCCCAACGAAGACAAGATCTGCTTTTTGCTTGTACTGGGTCTCTCTGGTTAGACCAGATCT
GAGCCTGGGAGCTCTCTGGCTAACTAGGGAACCCACTGCTTAAGCCTCAATAAAGCTTGCCTTGAGTGCT
TCAAGTAGTGTGTGCCCGTCTGTTGTGTGACTCTGGTAACTAGAGATCCCTCAGACCCTTTTAGTCAGTG
TGGAAAATCTCTAGCAGTACGTATAGTAGTTCATGTCATCTTATTATTCAGTATTTATAACTTGCAAAGA
AATGAATATCAGAGAGTGAGAGGAACTTGTTTATTGCAGCTTATAATGGTTACAAATAAAGCAATAGCAT
CACAAATTTCACAAATAAAGCATTTTTTTCACTGCATTCTAGTTGTGGTTTGTCCAAACTCATCAATGTA
TCTTATCATGTCTGGCTCTAGCTATCCCGCCCCTAACTCCGCCCATCCCGCCCCTAACTCCGCCCAGTTC
CGCCCATTCTCCGCCCCATGGCTGACTAATTTTTTTTATTTATGCAGAGGCCGAGGCCGCCTCGGCCTCT
GAGCTATTCCAGAAGTAGTGAGGAGGCTTTTTTGGAGGCCTAGGGACGTACCCAATTCGCCCTATAGTGA
GTCGTATTACGCGCGCTCACTGGCCGTCGTTTTACAACGTCGTGACTGGGAAAACCCTGGCGTTACCCAA
CTTAATCGCCTTGCAGCACATCCCCCTTTCGCCAGCTGGCGTAATAGCGAAGAGGCCCGCACCGATCGCC
CTTCCCAACAGTTGCGCAGCCTGAATGGCGAATGGG
[124 nt withheld, positions 7457-7580]
C
[91 nt withheld, positions 7582-7672]
A
[49 nt withheld, positions 7674-7722]
CCTTTGACGTTGGAGTCCACGTTCTTT
[37 nt withheld, positions 7750-7786]
ACCCTATCTCGGTCTATTCTTTTGATTTATAAGGGATTTTGCCGATTTCGGCCTATTGGTTAAAAAATGA
GCTGATTTAACAAAAATTTAACGCGAATTTTAACAAAATATTAACGCTTACAATTTAGGTGGCACTTTTC
GGGGAAATGTGCGCGGAACCCCTATTTGTTTATTTTTCTAAATACATTCAAATATGTATCCGCTCATGAG
ACAATAACCCTGATAAATGCTTCAATAATATTGAAAAAGGAAGAGTATGAGTATTCAACATTTCCGTGTC
GCCCTTATTCCCTTTTTTGCGGCATTTTGCCTTCCTGTTTTTGCTCACCCAGAAACGCTGGTGAAAGTAA
AAGATGCTGAAGATCAGTTGGGTGCACGAGTGGGTTACATCGAACTGGATCTCAACAGCGGTAAGATCCT
TGAGAGTTTTCGCCCCGAAGAACGTTTTCCAATGATGAGCACTTTTAAAGTTCTGCTATGTGGCGCGGTA
TTATCCCGTATTGACGCCGGGCAAGAGCAACTCGGTCGCCGCATACACTATTCTCAGAATGACTTGGTTG
AGTACTCACCAGTCACAGAAAAGCATCTTACGGATGGCATGACAGTAAGAGAATTATGCAGTGCTGCCAT
AACCATGAGTGATAACACTGCGGCCAACTTACTTCTGACAACGATCGGAGGACCGAAGGAGCTAACCGCT
TTTTTGCACAACATGGGGGATCATGTAACTCGCCTTGATCGTTGGGAACCGGAGCTGAATGAAGCCATAC
CAAACGACGAGCGTGACACCACGATGCCTGTAGCAATGGCAACAACGTTGCGCAAACTATTAACTGGCGA
ACTACTTACTCTAGCTTCCCGGCAACAATTAATAGACTGGATGGAGGCGGATAAAGTTGCAGGACCACTT
CTGCGCTCGGCCCTTCCGGCTGGCTGGTTTATTGCTGATAAATCTGGAGCCGGTGAGCGTGGGTCTCGCG
GTATCATTGCAGCACTGGGGCCAGATGGTAAGCCCTCCCGTATCGTAGTTATCTACACGACGGGGAGTCA
GGCAACTATGGATGAACGAAATAGACAGATCGCTGAGATAGGTGCCTCACTGATTAAGCATTGGTAACTG
TCAGACCAAGTTTACTCATATATACTTTAGATTGATTTAAAACTTCATTTTTAATTTAAAAGGATCTAGG
TGAAGATCCTTTTTGATAATCTCATGACCAAAATCCCTTAACGTGAGTTTTCGTTCCACTGAGCGTCAGA
CCCCGTAGAAAAGATCAAAGGATCTTCTTGAGATCCTTTTTTTCTGCGCGTAATCTGCTGCTTGCAAACA
AAAAAACCACCGCTACCAGCGGTGGTTTGTTTGCCGGATCAAGAGCTACCAACTCTTTTTCCGAAGGTAA
CTGGCTTCAGCAGAGCGCAGATACCAAATACTGTTCTTCTAGTGTAGCCGTAGTTAGGCCACCACTTCAA
GAACTCTGTAGCACCGCCTACATACCTCGCTCTGCTAATCCTGTTACCAGTGGCTGCTGCCAGTGGCGAT
AAGTCGTGTCTTACCGGGTTGGACTCAAGACGATAGTTACCGGATAAGGCGCAGCGGTCGGGCTGAACGG
GGGGTTCGTGCACACAGCCCAGCTTGGAGCGAACGACCTACACCGAACTGAGATACCTACAGCGTGAGCT
ATGAGAAAGCGCCACGCTTCCCGAAGGGAGAAAGGCGGACAGGTATCCGGTAAGCGGCAGGGTCGGAACA
GGAGAGCGCACGAGGGAGCTTCCAGGGGGAAACGCCTGGTATCTTTATAGTCCTGTCGGGTTTCGCCACC
TCTGACTTGAGCGTCGATTTTTGTGATGCTCGTCAGGGGGGCGGAGCCTATGGAAAAACGCCAGCAACGC
GGCCTTTTTACGGTTCCTGGCCTTTTGCTGGCCTTTTGCTCACATGTTCTTTCCTGCGTTATCCCCTGAT
TCTGTGGATAACCGTATTACCGCCTTTGAGTGAGCTGATACCGCTCGCCGCAGCCGAACGACCGAGCGCA
GCGAGTCAGTGAGCGAGGAAGCGGAAGAGCGCCCAATACGCAAACCGCCTCTCCCCGCGCGTTGGCCGAT
TCATTAATGCAGCTGGCACGACAGGTTTCCCGACTGGAAAGCGGGCAGTGAGCGCAACGCAATTAATGTG
AGTTAGCTCACTCATTAGGCACCCCAGGCTTTACACTTTATGCTTCCGGCTCGTATGTTGTGTGGAATTG
TGAGCGGATAACAATTTCACACAGGAAACAGCTATGACCATGATTACGCCAAGCGCGCAATTAACCCTCA
CTAAAGGGAACAAAAGCTGGAGCTGCAAGC
Features (pLannotate 1.2.2; 33 found; start..end, strand, type, name):
      5..231     +  promoter       RSV promoter: Rous sarcoma virus enhancer/promoter
    232..412     +  LTR            5' LTR (truncated): truncated 5' long terminal repeat (LTR) from HIV-1
    459..584     +  misc_feature   HIV-1 Ψ: packaging signal of human immunodeficiency virus type 1
    568..931     +  CDS            HIV-1 gag (fragment): gag protein from human immunodeficiency virus 1; gag
   1077..1310    +  misc_feature   RRE: The Rev response element (RRE) of HIV-1 allows for Rev-dependent mRNA export from the nucleus to the cytoplasm.
   1687..1713    +  CDS            Rev (fragment): human immunodeficiency virus 1 (HIV-1) Rev protein; rev; enhances nuclear export of unspliced and incompletely spliced viral mRNAs
   1720..1743    +  promoter       SV40 promoter (fragment): SV40 early promoter
   1744..1815    +  promoter       SV40 promoter (fragment): SV40 enhancer and early promoter
   1839..1974    +  rep_origin     SV40 ori: SV40 origin of replication
   2020..2616    +  CDS            PuroR (fragment): puromycin N-acetyltransferase; pac from Streptomyces; confers resistance to puromycin
   2665..2782    +  misc_feature   cPPT/CTS: central polypurine tract and central termination sequence of HIV-1
   2847..2913    +  CDS            small t antigen (fragment): SV40 (simian virus 40) small t antigen
   2920..4098    +  promoter       EF-1α promoter: strong constitutive promoter for human elongation factor EF-1α
   4119..4136    +  protein_bind   attB1 (fragment): mutant version of attB; core recombination site for the Gateway® BP reaction BP Clonase™
   4145..5797    +  CDS            EBF3 (fragment): COE3_HUMAN - Also known as COE3. Experimental evidence at protein level: Swiss-Prot protein existence level 1. Transcriptional activator (PubMed:28017373, PubMed:28017372, PubMed:28017370). Recognizes variations of the palindromic sequence 5'- ATTCCCNNGGGAATT-3' (By similarity). From Homo sapiens (Human).
   5831..5872    +  CDS            V5 tag: epitope tag from simian virus 5
   5888..5941    +  promoter       U6 promoter (fragment): RNA polymerase III promoter for human U6 snRNA
   5983..6571    +  misc_feature   WPRE: woodchuck hepatitis virus posttranscriptional regulatory element
   6622..6641    +  misc_feature   cPPT/CTS (fragment): central polypurine tract and central termination sequence of HIV-1
   6643..6876    +  LTR            3' LTR (ΔU3): self-inactivating 3' long terminal repeat (LTR) from HIV-1
   6954..7075    +  polyA_signal   SV40 poly(A) signal: SV40 polyadenylation signal
   7115..7250    +  rep_origin     SV40 ori: SV40 origin of replication
   7271..7289    -  promoter       T7 promoter: promoter for bacteriophage T7 RNA polymerase
   7297..7452    +  CDS            lacZα (fragment): LacZα fragment of β-galactosidase; lacZ fragment
   7457..7885    +  rep_origin     f1 ori (sequence partly withheld): f1 bacteriophage origin of replication; arrow indicates direction of (+) strand synthesis
   7938..8042    +  promoter       AmpR promoter: bla
   8043..8903    +  CDS            AmpR: β-lactamase; bla; confers resistance to ampicillin, carbenicillin, and related antibiotics
   9074..9662    +  rep_origin     ori: high-copy-number ColE1/pMB1/pBR322/pUC origin of replication
   9845..9937    +  CDS            lacI (fragment): lac repressor; lacI; The lac repressor binds to the lac operator to inhibit transcription in E. coli. This inhibition can be relieved by adding lactose or isopropyl-β-D-thiogalactopyranoside (IPTG).
   9950..9971    +  protein_bind   CAP binding site: CAP binding activates transcription in the presence of cAMP. E. coli catabolite activator protein
   9986..10016   +  promoter       lac promoter: promoter for the E. coli lac operon
  10024..10040   +  protein_bind   lac operator: The lac repressor binds to the lac operator to inhibit transcription in E. coli. This inhibition can be relieved by adding lactose or isopropyl-β-D-thiogalactopyranoside (IPTG). lac repressor encoded by lacI
  10085..10103   +  promoter       T3 promoter: promoter for bacteriophage T3 RNA polymerase
