[The description below was written by a language model from this plasmid's Addgene catalogue record and pLannotate feature annotations shown in this document.]
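Description:
TFORF3271 is a third-generation-style, self-inactivating lentiviral expression plasmid built on the pLX_TRC317 backbone. It carries the human transcription factor EBF3 (also known as COE3) as one member of a barcoded transcription factor ORF collection. In bacteria it is maintained through a high-copy ColE1/pUC-type origin and ampicillin resistance (AmpR). An f1 origin and remnants of a lac/lacZα cloning region are also present in the backbone. The depositor notes that the plasmid may recombine, which is a common concern with LTR-containing vectors.

The viral portion begins with an RSV promoter fused to a truncated HIV-1 5' LTR. This hybrid drives Tat-independent production of the genomic RNA in packaging cells. It is followed by the Ψ packaging signal, a gag fragment, the RRE for Rev-dependent nuclear export and a cPPT/CTS element. Within the transfer region, an SV40 early promoter drives puromycin N-acetyltransferase, allowing selection of transduced mammalian cells. A separate EF-1α promoter drives the EBF3 ORF, which was introduced by Gateway recombination (an attB1 remnant lies just upstream) and is fused at its C terminus to a V5 epitope tag for detection. A WPRE downstream enhances transcript stability and expression, and the ΔU3 3' LTR inactivates the viral promoter after integration. An SV40 poly(A) signal sits beyond the LTR.

According to the record, each construct in the collection carries a unique 24-bp barcode, so the overexpressed factor can be identified in pooled screens. The barcode is not annotated in the feature table. A short U6 promoter fragment annotated between the V5 tag and the WPRE is probably a residual sequence rather than a functional unit. The vector is intended for constitutive EBF3 overexpression, for example in directed differentiation screens.
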