Addgene plasmid #144747: TFORF3271
Purpose: Lentiviral vector for overexpressing transcription factor ORFs with unique 24-bp barcodes. Barcodes facilitate identification of transcription factors in pooled screens.
Depositing lab: Feng Zhang. Depositing organization: Broad Institute. Publication: A transcription factor atlas of directed differentiation. Joung J, Ma S, Tay T, Geiger-Schuller KR, Kirchgatterer PC, Verdine VK, Guo B, Arias-Garcia MA, Allen WE, Singh A, Kuksenko O, Abudayyeh OO, Gootenberg JS, Fu Z, Macrae RK, Buenrostro JD, Regev A, Zhang F. Cell. 2023 Jan 5;186(1):209-229.e26. doi: 10.1016/j.cell.2022.11.026. PubMed 36608654.
Backbone
  Vector backbone: pLX_TRC317
  Backbone manufacturer: Broad Institute Genetic Perturbation Platform
  Backbone size w/o insert (bp): 8264
  Vector type: Mammalian Expression, Lentiviral
  Selectable markers: Puromycin
Growth in bacteria
  Bacterial resistance: Ampicillin, 100 μg/mL
  Growth temperature: 37°C
  Growth strain: NEB Stable
  Copy number: High Copy
Gene/Insert
  Gene/Insert name: EBF3
  Species: H. sapiens (human)
  Insert size (bp): 1862
  Entrez Gene: EBF3 (a.k.a. COE3, EBF-3, HADDS, O/E-2, OE-2)
  Promoter: EF1a
  Tag / fusion protein: V5 (C terminal on insert)
  Cloning method: Gateway Cloning
  Sequencing primers: 5′ GGGTGGAGACTGAAGTTAGGCCAG; 3′ CACATAGCGTAAAAGGAGCAACATAG
Resource information
  A portion of this plasmid was derived from a plasmid made by: Broad Institute Genetic Perturbation Platform
Terms and licenses: Academic/Nonprofit Terms; Industry Terms: Not Available to Industry
Depositor comments: NM_001005463.2 Please test multiple small colonies in case of plasmid recombination. To make this collection available in a timely manner, a portion of this collection was not fully sequenced by Addgene. If an Addgene verified full plasmid sequence is not available, please contact us prior to placing an order to request the full sequence.
How to cite: TFORF3271 was a gift from Feng Zhang (Addgene plasmid # 144747 ; http://n2t.net/addgene:144747 ; RRID:Addgene_144747)
