>Addgene plasmid #144747 | TFORF3271 | depositor partial sequence | sequence record 286356 | Insert
ATCGATTGATCAACAAGTTTGTACAAAAAAGTTGGCACCATGTTTGGGATTCAGGAGAATATTCCGCGCG
GGGGGACGACCATGAAGGAGGAGCCGCTGGGCAGCGGCATGAACCCGGTGCGCTCGTGGATGCACACGGC
GGGCGTGGTGGACGCCAACACGGCCGCCCAGAGCGGCGTGGGGCTGGCGCGGGCGCACTTCGAGAAGCAG
CCGCCTTCCAACCTCCGGAAATCCAATTTCTTCCACTTCGTGCTGGCGCTCTACGATAGGCAGGGGCAGC
CGGTGGAGATTGAAAGGACCGCTTTTGTGGACTTTGTGGAGAAAGAGAAAGAGCCAAACAACGAGAAAAC
CAACAACGGCATCCACTATAAACTCCAGTTATTGTACAGCAACGGAGTCAGAACAGAGCAAGATCTGTAT
GTTCGCCTCATAGATTCAATGACCAAACAGGCCATCGTCTACGAGGGCCAGGACAAGAACCCGGAGATGT
GCCGTGTGCTGCTGACCCACGAGATCATGTGCAGCCGGTGCTGTGACAAGAAAAGTTGTGGCAATAGAAA
CGAAACGCCCTCAGACCCTGTAATCATTGACAGATTCTTTCTAAAGTTTTTCCTCAAGTGCAATCAGAAC
TGTTTGAAGAATGCAGGCAACCCTCGAGATATGCGGAGATTCCAGGTTGTTGTATCGACAACAGTCAACG
TGGACGGCCACGTGCTGGCCGTGTCAGACAACATGTTTGTGCACAACAATTCCAAACACGGGAGGCGGGC
CCGCCGCCTAGACCCGTCAGAAGCCACTCCGTGCATCAAGGCCATCAGTCCCAGTGAAGGCTGGACCACG
GGGGGTGCCACCGTCATCATAATTGGCGACAACTTCTTTGACGGGCTGCAAGTTGTATTCGGAACTATGT
TGGTGTGGAGCGAGCTGATAACTCCCCATGCCATCCGAGTCCAGACCCCGCCGAGGCACATTCCTGGCGT
CGTCGAAGTGACCCTCTCCTACAAATCCAAGCAGTTCTGCAAAGGTGCTCCTGGGCGCTTTGTCTACACC
GCCCTTAATGAACCAACCATAGATTACGGCTTTCAGAGGTTGCAGAAAGTGATCCCAAGACATCCGGGTG
ATCCCGAAAGGTTACCCAAGGAGGTGTTACTGAAGCGGGCGGCGGACCTGGTGGAAGCCTTATACGGAAT
GCCTCACAACAACCAGGAGATCATCTTGAAGCGAGCGGCGGACATCGCCGAGGCGCTGTACAGCGTTCCC
CGCAATCACAACCAGATCCCCACCCTGGGCAACAACCCTGCACACACGGGCATGATGGGCGTCAACTCCT
TCAGCAGCCAGCTAGCCGTCAACGTGTCAGAGACGTCACAAGCCAACGACCAAGTCGGCTACAGTCGCAA
TACAAGCAGCGTGTCCCCGCGAGGCTACGTCCCCAGCAGTACTCCCCAGCAGTCCAATTACAACACAGTC
AGCACTAGCATGAATGGATATGGAAGTGGCGCCATGGCCAGTCTAGGGGTCCCTGGCTCGCCTGGATTTC
TTAATGGCTCCTCCGCTAACTCTCCCTACGGCATGAAACAGAAGAGCGCCTTCGCGCCCGTGGTCCGGCC
CCAAGCCTCTCCTCCTCCTTCCTGCACCAGCGCCAACGGGAATGGACTGCAAGCTATGTCTGGGCTGGTA
GTCCCGCCAATGTTGCCAACTCTCTTGTACAAAGTGGTTGATATCGGTAAGCCTATCCCTAACCCTCTCC
TCGGTCTCGATTCTACGTAGTAATGAACTAGTCCGTAACTTGAAAGTATTTCGATTTCTTGGCTTTATAT
ATCTTGTGGAAAGGACGATGGACCGGGGCACACATATATTGC
