>Addgene plasmid #144747 | TFORF3271 | depositor partial sequence | sequence record 286357 | Barcode
TGGACCGGGGCACACATATATTGC
